Addgene plasmid #208882: pcDNA3.3 Gag-imCherry
Purpose: codes for Gag from HIV-1 with an internal mCherry fluorescent protein
Depositing lab: Raphael Gaudin. Depositing organization: CNRS, Delegation Occitanie Est. Publication: Targeting monocytic Occludin impairs monocyte transmigration and HIV neuroinvasion. Diana Brychka , Nilda Vanesa Ayala-Nunez, Yonis Bare, Amandine Dupas, Emma Partiot, Vincent Mittelheisser, Vincent Lucansky, Jacky G. Goetz, Nael Osmani, Raphael Gaudin. bioRxiv 10.1101/2023.09.11.557242.
Backbone
  Vector backbone: pcDNA3.3
  Vector type: Mammalian Expression
  Selectable markers: Neomycin (select with G418)
Growth in bacteria
  Bacterial resistance: Ampicillin, 100 μg/mL
  Growth temperature: 37°C
  Growth strain: NEB Stable
  Copy number: Unknown
Gene/Insert
  Gene/Insert name: HIV-1 Gag
  Species: HIV-1
Terms and licenses: Academic/Nonprofit Terms; Industry Terms: Not Available to Industry
Depositor comments: Please visit https://www.biorxiv.org/content/10.1101/2023.07.11.548555v1 for bioRxiv preprint.
How to cite: pcDNA3.3 Gag-imCherry was a gift from Raphael Gaudin (Addgene plasmid # 208882 ; http://n2t.net/addgene:208882 ; RRID:Addgene_208882)
