[The description below was written by a language model from this plasmid's Addgene catalogue record and pLannotate feature annotations shown in this document.]
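Description:
pcDNA3.3 Gag-imCherry is a 7.6 kb mammalian expression plasmid built on the pcDNA3.3 backbone that encodes the HIV-1 Gag polyprotein carrying an internal mCherry fluorescent protein. It is propagated in E. coli through a high-copy ColE1/pUC-type origin and selected with ampicillin via the β-lactamase gene. An f1 origin is also present, along with small remnants of lac regulatory sequences and a pBR322 bom fragment that are carried over from the backbone. For selection in mammalian cells, an SV40 enhancer/early promoter drives the neomycin phosphotransferase gene, terminated by an SV40 polyadenylation signal, conferring G418 resistance.

The expression cassette is driven by the human cytomegalovirus immediate early enhancer and promoter, which the annotation software detected as an intact enhancer plus partial and truncated promoter matches. Downstream, the gag coding sequence is annotated as two fragments on the same strand, a shorter 5' portion and a longer 3' portion, with the mCherry coding sequence lying between them. This matches the "internal" design implied by the name: the red fluorescent protein sits inside the Gag polyprotein rather than at either terminus. The record does not state the exact insertion point relative to Gag's domains, nor whether the gag sequence is codon-optimized. An HSV thymidine kinase polyadenylation signal follows the open reading frame.

The construct allows fluorescently labelled HIV-1 Gag to be expressed in transfected mammalian cells without the rest of the viral genome, which makes it suited to imaging Gag. The associated work concerns monocyte transmigration and HIV neuroinvasion, but the record does not describe the plasmid's specific role in those experiments.
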