Features (pLannotate 1.2.2; 21 found; start..end, strand, type, name):
    160..264     -  promoter       AmpR promoter: bla
    323..375     -  misc_feature   bom (fragment): basis of mobility region from pBR322
    530..909     +  enhancer       CMV enhancer: human cytomegalovirus immediate early enhancer
    982..999     -  promoter       CMV promoter (fragment): human cytomegalovirus (CMV) immediate early promoter
   1062..1113    +  promoter       CMVd2 promoter: truncated human cytomegalovirus (CMV) immediate early promoter that yields moderately reduced expression relative to the full-length promoter
   1215..1598    +  CDS            HIV-1 gag (fragment): gag protein from human immunodeficiency virus 1; gag
   1629..2333    +  CDS            mCherry: mCherry is a basic (constitutively fluorescent) red fluorescent protein published in 2004, derived from Discosoma sp.. It is reported to be a very rapidly-maturing monomer with low acid sensitivity.
   2340..3458    +  CDS            HIV-1 gag (fragment) (sequence partly withheld): gag protein from human immunodeficiency virus 1; gag
   3524..3572    +  polyA_signal   HSV TK poly(A) signal: herpes simplex virus thymidine kinase polyadenylation signal (Cole and Stacy, 1985)
   3663..3679    -  polyA_signal   bGH poly(A) signal (fragment): bovine growth hormone polyadenylation signal
   3774..4202    +  rep_origin     f1 ori (sequence partly withheld): f1 bacteriophage origin of replication; arrow indicates direction of (+) strand synthesis
   4216..4545    +  promoter       SV40 promoter: SV40 enhancer and early promoter
   4612..5403    +  CDS            neo: KKA2_KLEPN - Also known as kan, nptII. Experimental evidence at protein level: Swiss-Prot protein existence level 1. Resistance to kanamycin, neomycin, paromomycin, ribostamycin, butirosin and gentamicin B. From Klebsiella pneumoniae.
   5429..5587    +  CDS            ble (fragment): BLE_KLEPN - Experimental evidence at protein level: Swiss-Prot protein existence level 1. Binding protein with a strong affinity to the bleomycin family of antibiotics. Binds to CL990; an antimitotic-antibiotic compound. From Klebsiella pneumoniae.
   5582..5703    +  polyA_signal   SV40 poly(A) signal: SV40 polyadenylation signal
   5776..5792    -  protein_bind   lac operator: The lac repressor binds to the lac operator to inhibit transcription in E. coli. This inhibition can be relieved by adding lactose or isopropyl-β-D-thiogalactopyranoside (IPTG). lac repressor encoded by lacI
   5800..5830    -  promoter       lac promoter: promoter for the E. coli lac operon
   5845..5866    -  protein_bind   CAP binding site: CAP binding activates transcription in the presence of cAMP. E. coli catabolite activator protein
   5879..5971    -  CDS            lacI (fragment): lac repressor; lacI; The lac repressor binds to the lac operator to inhibit transcription in E. coli. This inhibition can be relieved by adding lactose or isopropyl-β-D-thiogalactopyranoside (IPTG).
   6154..6742    -  rep_origin     ori: high-copy-number ColE1/pMB1/pBR322/pUC origin of replication
   6913..159     -  CDS            AmpR (across the origin): β-lactamase; bla; confers resistance to ampicillin, carbenicillin, and related antibiotics
>Addgene plasmid #208882 | pcDNA3.3 Gag-imCherry | addgene full sequence | sequence record 417653 | Addgene NGS Result
CTTACCGCTGTTGAGATCCAGTTCGATGTAACCCACTCGTGCACCCAACTGATCTTCAGCATCTTTTACT
TTCACCAGCGTTTCTGGGTGAGCAAAAACAGGAAGGCAAAATGCCGCAAAAAAGGGAATAAGGGCGACAC
GGAAATGTTGAATACTCATACTCTTCCTTTTTCAATATTATTGAAGCATTTATCAGGGTTATTGTCTCAT
GAGCGGATACATATTTGAATGTATTTAGAAAAATAAACAAATAGGGGTTCCGCGCACATTTCCCCGAAAA
GTGCCACCTGACGTCGACGGATCGGGAGATCTCCCGATCCCCTATGGTGCACTCTCAGTACAATCTGCTC
TGATGCCGCATAGTTAAGCCAGTATCTGCTCCCTGCTTGTGTGTTGGAGGTCGCTGAGTAGTGCGCGAGC
AAAATTTAAGCTACAACAAGGCAAGGCTTGACCGACAATTGCATGAAGAATCTGCTTAGGGTTAGGCGTT
TTGCGCTGCTTCGCGATGTACGGGCCAGATATACGCGTTGACATTGATTATTGACTAGTTATTAATAGTA
ATCAATTACGGGGTCATTAGTTCATAGCCCATATATGGAGTTCCGCGTTACATAACTTACGGTAAATGGC
CCGCCTGGCTGACCGCCCAACGACCCCCGCCCATTGACGTCAATAATGACGTATGTTCCCATAGTAACGC
CAATAGGGACTTTCCATTGACGTCAATGGGTGGAGTATTTACGGTAAACTGCCCACTTGGCAGTACATCA
AGTGTATCATATGCCAAGTACGCCCCCTATTGACGTCAATGACGGTAAATGGCCCGCCTGGCATTATGCC
CAGTACATGACCTTATGGGACTTTCCTACTTGGCAGTACATCTACGTATTAGTCATCGCTATTACCATGG
TGATGCGGTTTTGGCAGTACATCAATGGGCGTGGATAGCGGTTTGACTCACGGGGATTTCCAAGTCTCTA
CCCCATTGACGTCAATGGGAGTTTGTTTTGGCACCAAAATCAACGGGACTTTCCAAAATGTCGTAACAAC
TCCGCCCCATTGACGCAAATGGGCGGTAGGCGTGTACGGTGGGAGGTCTATATAAGCAGAGCTCGTTTAG
TGAACCGTCAGATCGCCTGGAGACGCCATCCACGCTGTTTTGACCTCCATAGAAGACACCGGGACCGATC
CAGCCTCCGGACTCTAGCGCCACCATGGGTGCGAGAGCGTCGGTATTAAGCGGGGGAGAATTAGATAAAT
GGGAAAAAATTCGGTTAAGGCCAGGGGGAAAGAAACAATATAAACTAAAACATATAGTATGGGCAAGCAG
GGAGCTAGAACGATTCGCAGTTAATCCTGGCCTTTTAGAGACATCAGAAGGCTGTAGACAAATACTGGGA
CAGCTACAACCATCCCTTCAGACAGGATCAGAAGAACTTAGATCATTATATAATACAATAGCAGTCCTCT
ATTGTGTGCATCAAAGGATAGATGTAAAAGACACCAAGGAAGCCTTAGATAAGATAGAGGAAGAGCAAAA
CAAAAGTAAGAAAAAGGCACAGCAAGCAGCAGCTGACACAGGAAACAACAGCCAGGTCTCGCAGAACTAT
CCAATTGTACAAACGCGTGTGAGCAAGGGCGAGGAGGATAACATGGCCATCATCAAGGAGTTCATGCGCT
TCAAGGTGCACATGGAGGGCTCCGTGAACGGCCACGAGTTCGAGATCGAGGGCGAGGGCGAGGGCCGCCC
CTACGAGGGCACCCAGACCGCCAAGCTGAAGGTGACCAAGGGTGGCCCCCTGCCCTTCGCCTGGGACATC
CTGTCCCCTCAGTTCATGTACGGCTCCAAGGCCTACGTGAAGCACCCCGCCGACATCCCCGACTACTTGA
AGCTGTCCTTCCCCGAGGGCTTCAAGTGGGAGCGCGTGATGAACTTCGAGGACGGCGGCGTGGTGACCGT
GACCCAGGACTCCTCCCTGCAGGACGGCGAGTTCATCTACAAGGTGAAGCTGCGCGGCACCAACTTCCCC
TCCGACGGCCCCGTAATGCAGAAGAAGACCATGGGCTGGGAGGCCTCCTCCGAGCGGATGTACCCCGAGG
ACGGCGCCCTGAAGGGCGAGATCAAGCAGAGGCTGAAGCTGAAGGACGGCGGCCACTACGACGCTGAGGT
CAAGACCACCTACAAGGCCAAGAAGCCCGTGCAGCTGCCCGGCGCCTACAACGTCAACATCAAGTTGGAC
ATCACCTCCCACAACGAGGACTACACCATCGTGGAACAGTACGAACGCGCCGAGGGCCGCCACTCCACCG
GCGGCATGGACGAGCTGTACAAGTCTAGAAGCCAAAATTAC
[693 nt withheld, positions 2352-3044]
GCTGAAGCAATGAGCCAAGTAACAAATCCAGCTACCATAATGATACAGAAAGGCAATTTTAGGAACCAAA
GAAAGACTGTTAAGTGTTTCAATTGTGGCAAAGAAGGGCACATAGCCAAAAATTGCAGGGCCCCTAGGAA
AAAGGGCTGTTGGAAATGTGGAAAGGAAGGACACCAAATGAAAGATTGTACTGAGAGACAGGCTAATTTT
TTAGGGAAGATCTGGCCTTCCCACAAGGGAAGGCCAGGGAATTTTCTTCAGAGCAGACCAGAGCCAACAG
CCCCACCAGAAGAGAGCTTCAGGTTTGGGGAAGAGACAACAACTCCCTCTCAGAAGCAGGAGCCGATAGA
CAAGGAACTGTATCCTTTAGCTTCCCTCAGATCACTCTTTGGCAGCGACCCCTCGTCACAATAAGTTTAA
ACGGGGGAGGCTAACTGAAACACGGAAGGAGACAATACCGGAAGGAACCCGCGCTATGACGGCAATAAAA
AGACAGAATAAAACGCACGGGTGTTGGGTCGTTTGTTCATAAACGCGGGGTTCGGTCCCAGGGCTGGCAC
TCTGTCGATACCCCACCGAGACCCCATTGGGGCCAATACGCCCGCGTTTCTTCCTTTTCCCCACCCCACC
CCCCAAGTTCGGGTGAAGGCCCAGGGCTCGCAGCCAACGTCGGGGCGGCAGGCCCTGCCATAGCAGATCT
GCGCAGCTGGGGCTCTAGGGGGTATCCCC
[124 nt withheld, positions 3774-3897]
C
[91 nt withheld, positions 3899-3989]
A
[49 nt withheld, positions 3991-4039]
CCTTTGACGTTGGAGTCCACGTTCTTT
[37 nt withheld, positions 4067-4103]
ACCCTATCTCGGTCTATTCTTTTGATTTATAAGGGATTTTGCCGATTTCGGCCTATTGGTTAAAAAATGA
GCTGATTTAACAAAAATTTAACGCGAATTAATTCTGTGGAATGTGTGTCAGTTAGGGTGTGGAAAGTCCC
CAGGCTCCCCAGCAGGCAGAAGTATGCAAAGCATGCATCTCAATTAGTCAGCAACCAGGTGTGGAAAGTC
CCCAGGCTCCCCAGCAGGCAGAAGTATGCAAAGCATGCATCTCAATTAGTCAGCAACCATAGTCCCGCCC
CTAACTCCGCCCATCCCGCCCCTAACTCCGCCCAGTTCCGCCCATTCTCCGCCCCATGGCTGACTAATTT
TTTTTATTTATGCAGAGGCCGAGGCCGCCTCTGCCTCTGAGCTATTCCAGAAGTAGTGAGGAGGCTTTTT
TGGAGGCCTAGGCTTTTGCAAAAAGCTCCCGGGAGCTTGTATATCCATTTTCGGATCTGATCAAGAGACA
GGATGAGGATCGTTTCGCATGATTGAACAAGATGGATTGCACGCAGGTTCTCCGGCCGCTTGGGTGGAGA
GGCTATTCGGCTATGACTGGGCACAACAGACAATCGGCTGCTCTGATGCCGCCGTGTTCCGGCTGTCAGC
GCAGGGGCGCCCGGTTCTTTTTGTCAAGACCGACCTGTCCGGTGCCCTGAATGAACTGCAGGACGAGGCA
GCGCGGCTATCGTGGCTGGCCACGACGGGCGTTCCTTGCGCAGCTGTGCTCGACGTTGTCACTGAAGCGG
GAAGGGACTGGCTGCTATTGGGCGAAGTGCCGGGGCAGGATCTCCTGTCATCTCACCTTGCTCCTGCCGA
GAAAGTATCCATCATGGCTGATGCAATGCGGCGGCTGCATACGCTTGATCCGGCTACCTGCCCATTCGAC
CACCAAGCGAAACATCGCATCGAGCGAGCACGTACTCGGATGGAAGCCGGTCTTGTCGATCAGGATGATC
TGGACGAAGAGCATCAGGGGCTCGCGCCAGCCGAACTGTTCGCCAGGCTCAAGGCGCGCATGCCCGACGG
CGAGGATCTCGTCGTGACCCATGGCGATGCCTGCTTGCCGAATATCATGGTGGAAAATGGCCGCTTTTCT
GGATTCATCGACTGTGGCCGGCTGGGTGTGGCGGACCGCTATCAGGACATAGCGTTGGCTACCCGTGATA
TTGCTGAAGAGCTTGGCGGCGAATGGGCTGACCGCTTCCTCGTGCTTTACGGTATCGCCGCTCCCGATTC
GCAGCGCATCGCCTTCTATCGCCTTCTTGACGAGTTCTTCTGAGCGGGACTCTGGGGTTCGCGAAATGAC
CGACCAAGCGACGCCCAACCTGCCATCACGAGATTTCGATTCCACCGCCGCCTTCTATGAAAGGTTGGGC
TTCGGAATCGTTTTCCGGGACGCCGGCTGGATGATCCTCCAGCGCGGGGATCTCATGCTGGAGTTCTTCG
CCCACCCCAACTTGTTTATTGCAGCTTATAATGGTTACAAATAAAGCAATAGCATCACAAATTTCACAAA
TAAAGCATTTTTTTCACTGCATTCTAGTTGTGGTTTGTCCAAACTCATCAATGTATCTTATCATGTCTGT
ATACCGTCGACCTCTAGCTAGAGCTTGGCGTAATCATGGTCATAGCTGTTTCCTGTGTGAAATTGTTATC
CGCTCACAATTCCACACAACATACGAGCCGGAAGCATAAAGTGTAAAGCCTGGGGTGCCTAATGAGTGAG
CTAACTCACATTAATTGCGTTGCGCTCACTGCCCGCTTTCCAGTCGGGAAACCTGTCGTGCCAGCTGCAT
TAATGAATCGGCCAACGCGCGGGGAGAGGCGGTTTGCGTATTGGGCGCTCTTCCGCTTCCTCGCTCACTG
ACTCGCTGCGCTCGGTCGTTCGGCTGCGGCGAGCGGTATCAGCTCACTCAAAGGCGGTAATACGGTTATC
CACAGAATCAGGGGATAACGCAGGAAAGAACATGTGAGCAAAAGGCCAGCAAAAGGCCAGGAACCGTAAA
AAGGCCGCGTTGCTGGCGTTTTTCCATAGGCTCCGCCCCCCTGACGAGCATCACAAAAATCGACGCTCAA
GTCAGAGGTGGCGAAACCCGACAGGACTATAAAGATACCAGGCGTTTCCCCCTGGAAGCTCCCTCGTGCG
CTCTCCTGTTCCGACCCTGCCGCTTACCGGATACCTGTCCGCCTTTCTCCCTTCGGGAAGCGTGGCGCTT
TCTCATAGCTCACGCTGTAGGTATCTCAGTTCGGTGTAGGTCGTTCGCTCCAAGCTGGGCTGTGTGCACG
AACCCCCCGTTCAGCCCGACCGCTGCGCCTTATCCGGTAACTATCGTCTTGAGTCCAACCCGGTAAGACA
CGACTTATCGCCACTGGCAGCAGCCACTGGTAACAGGATTAGCAGAGCGAGGTATGTAGGCGGTGCTACA
GAGTTCTTGAAGTGGTGGCCTAACTACGGCTACACTAGAAGAACAGTATTTGGTATCTGCGCTCTGCTGA
AGCCAGTTACCTTCGGAAAAAGAGTTGGTAGCTCTTGATCCGGCAAACAAACCACCGCTGGTAGCGGTGG
TTTTTTTGTTTGCAAGCAGCAGATTACGCGCAGAAAAAAAGGATCTCAAGAAGATCCTTTGATCTTTTCT
ACGGGGTCTGACGCTCAGTGGAACGAAAACTCACGTTAAGGGATTTTGGTCATGAGATTATCAAAAAGGA
TCTTCACCTAGATCCTTTTAAATTAAAAATGAAGTTTTAAATCAATCTAAAGTATATATGAGTAAACTTG
GTCTGACAGTTACCAATGCTTAATCAGTGAGGCACCTATCTCAGCGATCTGTCTATTTCGTTCATCCATA
GTTGCCTGACTCCCCGTCGTGTAGATAACTACGATACGGGAGGGCTTACCATCTGGCCCCAGTGCTGCAA
TGATACCGCGAGACCCACGCTCACCGGCTCCAGATTTATCAGCAATAAACCAGCCAGCCGGAAGGGCCGA
GCGCAGAAGTGGTCCTGCAACTTTATCCGCCTCCATCCAGTCTATTAATTGTTGCCGGGAAGCTAGAGTA
AGTAGTTCGCCAGTTAATAGTTTGCGCAACGTTGTTGCCATTGCTACAGGCATCGTGGTGTCACGCTCGT
CGTTTGGTATGGCTTCATTCAGCTCCGGTTCCCAACGATCAAGGCGAGTTACATGATCCCCCATGTTGTG
CAAAAAAGCGGTTAGCTCCTTCGGTCCTCCGATCGTTGTCAGAAGTAAGTTGGCCGCAGTGTTATCACTC
ATGGTTATGGCAGCACTGCATAATTCTCTTACTGTCATGCCATCCGTAAGATGCTTTTCTGTGACTGGTG
AGTACTCAACCAAGTCATTCTGAGAATAGTGTATGCGGCGACCGAGTTGCTCTTGCCCGGCGTCAATACG
GGATAATACCGCGCCACATAGCAGAACTTTAAAAGTGCTCATCATTGGAAAACGTTCTTCGGGGCGAAAA
CTCTCAAGGAT
